Addgene plasmid #232910: pHInt-AppA-KanR-loxP
Purpose: Plasmid for marker free integration of E. coli appA at the phac1 locus of Cupriavidus necator.
Depositing lab: Anita Emmerstorfer-Augustin. Depositing organization: Technische Universitaet Graz. Publication: CnRed: Efficient, Marker-free Genome Engineering of Cupriavidus necator H16 by Adapted Lambda Red Recombineering. Arhar S, Pirchner J, Stolterfoht-Stock H, Reicher K, Kourist R, Emmerstorfer-Augustin A. ACS Synth Biol. 2025 Feb 24. doi: 10.1021/acssynbio.4c00757. PubMed 39989320.
Backbone
  Vector backbone: pLO3
  Vector type: Synthetic Biology
Growth in bacteria
  Bacterial resistance: Kanamycin, 50 μg/mL
  Growth temperature: 37°C
  Growth strain: DH5alpha
  Copy number: High Copy
Gene/Insert
  Gene/Insert name: AppA
  Insert size (bp): 1317
  Entrez Gene: appA (a.k.a. b0980, ECK0971)
  Promoter: Pj5
  Cloning method: Gibson Cloning
  Sequencing primers: 5′ gtactacatcctggacctgcag
Terms and licenses: Academic/Nonprofit Terms; Industry Terms: Not Available to Industry
How to cite: pHInt-AppA-KanR-loxP was a gift from Anita Emmerstorfer-Augustin (Addgene plasmid # 232910 ; http://n2t.net/addgene:232910 ; RRID:Addgene_232910)
