[The description below was written by a language model from this plasmid's Addgene catalogue record and pLannotate feature annotations shown in this document.]
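Description:
pHInt-AppA-KanR-loxP is a bacterial integration-template plasmid, listed on the pLO3 backbone and categorised as a synthetic biology vector, built to insert the Escherichia coli appA gene into the phaC1 locus of Cupriavidus necator and leave no selection marker behind. It is propagated in E. coli as a high-copy plasmid through a ColE1/pUC-type origin and is selected with kanamycin. The annotated 5.4 kb sequence shows no other replication origin or resistance gene. This fits its role as a donor of integration DNA rather than a plasmid maintained in C. necator.

The payload is flanked by fragments annotated as phaC, the polyhydroxyalkanoate synthase gene. Two of these fragments were matched by homology to a Chromobacterium protein and one directly to the C. necator H16 protein. They presumably act as the homology arms that direct recombination to the chromosomal target. Between the arms, appA is preceded by a phage T7 gene 10 ribosome binding site and fused at its C-terminus to a His tag. It is followed by the rrnB T1 and T2 terminators, along with the 5S rRNA segment that normally accompanies them. The record gives Pj5 as the promoter, although the feature table does not annotate it.

Downstream of the expression cassette lies an aph(3')-Ia kanamycin resistance gene driven by a fragment of the bla promoter. It is bracketed by two loxP sites in the same orientation, so integrants can be selected on kanamycin and the marker then excised by Cre recombinase, leaving a single loxP scar. The associated publication describes lambda Red recombineering adapted to C. necator H16, and this plasmid appears to supply the integration cassette for that system.
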