Features (pLannotate 1.2.2; 14 found; start..end, strand, type, name):
    196..771     +  CDS            phaC (fragment): PHAC_CHRVO - Protein inferred from homology: Swiss-Prot protein existence level 3. Involved in the production of polyhydroxyalkonic acids (PHAs), composed primarily of 3-hydroxybutyric acid (3HB) and 3- hydroxyvaleric acid (3HV). From Chromobacterium violaceum (strain ATCC 12472 / DSM 30191 / JCM 1249 / NBRC 12614 / NCIMB 9131 / NCTC 9757).
    829..851     +  RBS            RBS: efficient ribosome binding site from bacteriophage T7 gene 10 (Olins and Rangwala, 1989)
    862..2157    +  CDS            appA: PPA_ECOLI - Experimental evidence at protein level: Swiss-Prot protein existence level 1. From Escherichia coli (strain K12).
   2158..2175    +  CDS            7xHis (fragment): 6xHis affinity tag
   2268..2383    +  ncRNA          5S rRNA: Accession: RF00001 - 5S ribosomal RNA
   2387..2473    +  terminator     rrnB T1 terminator: Escherichia coli rrnB; transcription terminator T1 from the E. coli rrnB gene
   2565..2592    +  terminator     rrnB T2 terminator: transcription terminator T2 from the E. coli rrnB gene
   2599..2632    -  protein_bind   loxP: Cre-mediated recombination occurs in the 8-bp core sequence (GCATACAT). Cre recombinase
   2659..2702    +  promoter       AmpR promoter (fragment): bla
   2748..3563    +  CDS            KanR: aminoglycoside phosphotransferase; aph(3')-Ia; confers resistance to kanamycin in bacteria or G418 (Geneticin®) in eukaryotes
   3652..3685    -  protein_bind   loxP: Cre-mediated recombination occurs in the 8-bp core sequence (GCATACAT). Cre recombinase
   3685..4578    +  CDS            phaC (fragment): PHAC_CHRVO - Protein inferred from homology: Swiss-Prot protein existence level 3. Involved in the production of polyhydroxyalkonic acids (PHAs), composed primarily of 3-hydroxybutyric acid (3HB) and 3- hydroxyvaleric acid (3HV). From Chromobacterium violaceum (strain ATCC 12472 / DSM 30191 / JCM 1249 / NBRC 12614 / NCIMB 9131 / NCTC 9757).
   4647..5235    -  rep_origin     ori: high-copy-number ColE1/pMB1/pBR322/pUC origin of replication
   5268..5366    +  CDS            phaC (fragment): PHAC_CUPNH - Also known as phbC From Cupriavidus necator (strain ATCC 17699 / DSM 428 / KCTC 22496 / NCIMB 10442 / H16 / Stanier 337) (Ralstonia eutropha).
>Addgene plasmid #232910 | pHInt-AppA-KanR-loxP | addgene full sequence | sequence record 472828 | Addgene NGS Result
TGGTCCCGCCAGTGGCAGGGCACTGAAGGCAACGGCCACGCGGCCGCGTCCGGCATTCCGGGCCTGGATG
CGCTGGCAGGCGTCAAGATCGCGCCGGCGCAGCTGGGTGATATCCAGCAGCGCTACATGAAGGACTTCTC
AGCGCTGTGGCAGGCCATGGCCGAGGGCAAGGCCGAGGCCACCGGTCCGCTGCACGACCGGCGCTTCGCC
GGCGACGCATGGCGCACCAACCTCCCATATCGCTTCGCTGCCGCGTTCTACCTGCTCAATGCGCGCGCCT
TGACCGAGCTGGCCGATGCCGTCGAGGCCGATGCCAAGACCCGCCAGCGCATCCGCTTCGCGATCTCGCA
ATGGGTCGATGCGATGTCGCCCGCCAACTTCCTTGCCACCAATCCCGAGGCGCAGCGCCTGCTGATCGAG
TCGGGCGGCGAATCGCTGCGTGCCGGCGTGCGCAACATGATGGAAGACCTGACACGCGGCAAGATCTCGC
AGACCGACGAGAGCGCGTTTGAGGTCGGCCGCAATGTCGCGGTGACCGAAGGCGCCGTGGTCTTCGAGAA
CGAGTACTTCCAGCTGTTGCAGTACAAGCCGCTGACCGACAAGGTGCACGCGCGCCCGCTGCTGATGGTG
CCGCCGTGCATCAACAAGTACTACATCCTGGACCTGCAGCCGGAGAGCTCGCTGGTGCGCCATGTGGTGG
AGCAGGGACATACGGTGTTTCTGGTGTCGTGGCGCAATCCGGACGCCAGCATGGCCGGCAGCACCTGGGA
CGACTGCATGCAAAAACCGTTATTGACACAGGTGGAAATTTAGAATATACTGAAGCTTTTTGTTTAACTT
TAAGAAGGAGATATAGGATCCATGAAAGCGATCTTAATCCCATTTTTATCTCTTCTGATTCCGTTAACCC
CGCAATCTGCATTCGCTCAGAGTGAGCCGGAGCTGAAGCTGGAAAGTGTGGTGATTGTCAGTCGTCATGG
TGTGCGTGCTCCAACCAAGGCCACGCAACTGATGCAGGATGTCACCCCAGACGCATGGCCAACCTGGCCG
GTAAAACTGGGTTGGCTGACACCGCGCGGTGGTGAGCTAATCGCCTATCTCGGACATTACCAACGCCAGC
GTCTGGTAGCCGACGGATTGCTGGCGAAAAAGGGCTGCCCGCAGTCTGGTCAGGTCGCGATTATTGCTGA
TGTCGACGAGCGTACCCGTAAAACAGGCGAAGCCTTCGCCGCCGGGCTGGCACCTGACTGTGCAATAACC
GTACATACCCAGGCAGATACGTCCAGTCCCGATCCGTTATTTAATCCTCTAAAAACTGGCGTTTGCCAAC
TGGATAACGCGAACGTGACTGACGCGATCCTCAGCAGGGCAGGAGGGTCAATTGCTGACTTTACCGGGCA
TCGGCAAACGGCGTTTCGCGAACTGGAACGGGTGCTTAATTTTCCGCAATCAAACTTGTGCCTTAAACGT
GAGAAACAGGACGAAAGCTGTTCATTAACGCAGGCATTACCATCGGAACTCAAGGTGAGCGCCGACAATG
TCTCATTAACCGGTGCGGTAAGCCTCGCATCAATGCTGACGGAGATATTTCTCCTGCAACAAGCACAGGG
AATGCCGGAGCCGGGGTGGGGAAGGATCACCGATTCACACCAGTGGAACACCTTGCTAAGTTTGCATAAC
GCGCAATTTTATTTGCTACAACGCACGCCAGAGGTTGCCCGCAGCCGCGCCACCCCGTTATTAGATTTGA
TCAAGACAGCGTTGACGCCCCATCCACCGCAAAAACAGGCGTATGGTGTGACATTACCCACTTCAGTGCT
GTTTATCGCCGGACACGATACTAATCTGGCAAATCTCGGCGGCGCACTGGAGCTCAACTGGACGCTTCCC
GGTCAGCCGGATAACACGCCGCCAGGTGGTGAACTGGTGTTTGAACGCTGGCGTCGGCTAAGCGATAACA
GCCAGTGGATTCAGGTTTCGCTGGTCTTCCAGACTTTACAGCAGATGCGTGATAAAACGCCGCTGTCATT
AAATACGCCGCCCGGAGAGGTGAAACTGACCCTGGCAGGATGTGAAGAGCGAAATGCGCAGGGCATGTGT
TCGTTGGCAGGTTTTACGCAAATCGTGAATGAAGCACGCATACCGGCGTGCAGTTTGCATCACCATCACC
ATCACTAAGAATTCGGCTGTTTTGGCGGATGAGAGAAGATTTTCAGCCTGATACAGATTAAATCAGAACG
CAGAAGCGGTCTGATAAAACAGAATTTGCCTGGCGGCAGTAGCGCGGTGGTCCCACCTGACCCCATGCCG
AACTCAGAAGTGAAACGCCGTAGCGCCGATGGTAGTGTGGGGTCTCCCCATGCGAGAGTAGGGAACTGCC
AGGCATCAAATAAAACGAAAGGCTCAGTCGAAAGACTGGGCCTTTCGTTTTATCTGTTGTTTGTCGGTGA
ACGCTCTCCTGAGTAGGACAAATCCGCCGGGAGCGGATTTGAACGTTGCGAAGCAACGGCCCGGAGGGTG
GCGGGCAGGACGCCCGCCATAAACTGCCAGGCATCAAATTAAGCAGAAGGCCATCCTGACGGATGGCCTT
TTAATTAAATAACTTCGTATAATGTATGCTATACGAAGTTATCATATGTTTGCGTTTCTACAAACTCTTT
TGTTTATTTTTCTAAATACATTCAATATGTATCCGCTCATGAACAATAAAACTGTCTGCTTACATAAACA
GTAATACAAGGGGTGTTATGAGCCATATTCAACGGGAAACGTCTTGCTCTAGGCCGCGATTAAATTCCAA
CATGGATGCTGATTTATATGGGTATAAATGGGCTCGCGATAATGTCGGGCAATCAGGTGCGACAATCTAT
CGATTGTATGGGAAGCCCGATGCGCCAGAGTTGTTTCTGAAACATGGCAAAGGTAGCGTTGCCAATGATG
TTACAGATGAGATGGTCAGACTAAACTGGCTGACGGAATTTATGCCTCTTCCGACCATCAAGCATTTTAT
CCGTACTCCTGATGATGCATGGTTACTCACCACTGCGATCCCCGGGAAAACAGCATTCCAGGTATTAGAA
GAATATCCTGATTCAGGTGAAAATATTGTTGATGCGCTGGCAGTGTTCCTGCGCCGGTTGCATTCGATTC
CTGTTTGTAATTGTCCTTTTAACAGCGATCGCGTATTTCGTCTCGCTCAGGCGCAATCACGAATGAATAA
CGGTTTGGTTGATGCGAGTGATTTTGATGACGAGCGTAATGGCTGGCCTGTTGAACAAGTCTGGAAAGAA
ATGCATAAACTTTTGCCATTCTCACCGGATTCAGTCGTCACTCATGGTGATTTCTCACTTGATAACCTTA
TTTTTGACGAGGGGAAATTAATAGGTTGTATTGATGTTGGACGAGTCGGAATCGCAGACCGATACCAGGA
TCTTGCCATCCTATGGAACTGCCTCGGTGAGTTTTCTCCTTCATTACAGAAACGGCTTTTTCAAAAATAT
GGTATTGATAATCCTGATATGAATAAATTGCAGTTTCATTTGATGCTCGATGAGTTTTTCTAAGAATTAA
TTCATGACCAAAATCCCTTAACGTGAGTTTTCGTTCCACTGAGCGTCAGACAGGCCTCCTAGGACGGATG
GCCTTACTAGTATAACTTCGTATAATGTATGCTATACGAAGTTATACATCGAGCACGCGGCCATCCGCGC
CATCGAAGTCGCGCGCGACATCAGCGGCCAGGACAAGATCAACGTGCTCGGCTTCTGCGTGGGCGGCACC
ATTGTCTCGACCGCGCTGGCGGTGCTGGCCGCGCGCGGCGAGCACCCGGCCGCCAGCGTCACGCTGCTGA
CCACGCTGCTGGACTTTGCCGACACGGGCATCCTCGACGTCTTTGTCGACGAGGGCCATGTGCAGTTGCG
CGAGGCCACGCTGGGCGGCGGCGCCGGCGCGCCGTGCGCGCTGCTGCGCGGCCTTGAGCTGGCCAATACC
TTCTCGTTCTTGCGCCCGAACGACCTGGTGTGGAACTACGTGGTCGACAACTACCTGAAGGGCAACACGC
CGGTGCCGTTCGACCTGCTGTTCTGGAACGGCGACGCCACCAACCTGCCGGGGCCGTGGTACTGCTGGTA
CCTGCGCCACACCTACCTGCAGAACGAGCTCAAGGTACCGGGCAAGCTGACCGTGTGCGGCGTGCCGGTG
GACCTGGCCAGCATCGACGTGCCGACCTATATCTACGGCTCGCGCGAAGACCATATCGTGCCGTGGACCG
CGGCCTATGCCTCGACCGCGCTGCTGGCGAACAAGCTGCGCTTCGTGCTGGGTGCGTCGGGCCATATCGC
CGGTGTGATCAACCCGCCGGCCAAGAACAAGCGCAGCCACTGGACTAACGATGCGCTGCCGGAGTCGCCG
CAGCAATGGCTGGCCGGCGCCATCGAGCATCACGGCAGCTGGTGGCCGGACTGGACCGCATGGCTGGCCG
GGCAGGCCGGCGCGAAACGCGCCGCGCCCGCCAACTATGGCAATGCGCGCTATCGCGCAATCGAACCCGC
GCCTGGGCGATACGTCAAAGCCAAGGCATGACTCGAGATGTGAGCAAAAGGCCAGCAAAAGGCCAGGAAC
CGTAAAAAGGCCGCGTTGCTGGCGTTTTTCCATAGGCTCCGCCCCCCTGACGAGCATCACAAAAATCGAC
GCTCAAGTCAGAGGTGGCGAAACCCGACAGGACTATAAAGATACCAGGCGTTTCCCCCTGGAAGCTCCCT
CGTGCGCTCTCCTGTTCCGACCCTGCCGCTTACCGGATACCTGTCCGCCTTTCTCCCTTCGGGAAGCGTG
GCGCTTTCTCATAGCTCACGCTGTAGGTATCTCAGTTCGGTGTAGGTCGTTCGCTCCAAGCTGGGCTGTG
TGCACGAACCCCCCGTTCAGCCCGACCGCTGCGCCTTATCCGGTAACTATCGTCTTGAGTCCAACCCGGT
AAGACACGACTTATCGCCACTGGCAGCAGCCACTGGTAACAGGATTAGCAGAGCGAGGTATGTAGGCGGT
GCTACAGAGTTCTTGAAGTGGTGGCCTAACTACGGCTACACTAGAAGGACAGTATTTGGTATCTGCGCTC
TGCTGAAGCCAGTTACCTTCGGAAAAAGAGTTGGTAGCTCTTGATCCGGCAAACAAACCACCGCTGGTAG
CGGTGGTTTTTTTGTTTGCAAGCAGCAGATTACGCGCAGAAAAAAAGGATCTCAAGAAGATCCTTTGATC
TTTTCTACGGGTCTAGAATGGCGACCGGCAAAGGCGCGGCAGCTTCCACGCAGGAAGGCAAGTCCCAACC
ATTCAAGGTCACGCCGGGGCCATTCGATCCAGCCACATGGCTGGAA
